>Addgene plasmid #16086 | Phsp-16 cz::caspase-3 (p17) [TU#823] | addgene full sequence | sequence record 152149 | Addgene NGS Result
ATGACCATGATTACGCCAAGCTGTAAGTTTAAACATGATCTTACTAACTAACTATTCTCATTTAAATTTT
CAGAGCTTAAAAATGGCTGAAATCACTCACAACGATGGATACGCTAACAACTTGGAAATGAAATAAGCTT
GCATGCCTGCAGGTCGACTCTAGAGGATCAAGAGCATTTGAATCAGAATATGGAGAACGGAGCATGAGCA
TTTTCGAAGTTTTTTAGATGCACTAGAACAAAGCGTGTTGGCTTCCTCTGAGCCCGCTTTCCTTATATAC
CCGCATTCTGCAGCCTTACAGAATGTTCTAGAAGGTCCTAGATGCATTCGTTTGAAAATACTCCCGGTGG
GTGCAAAGAGACGCAGACGGAAAATGTATCTGGGTCTCTTTAATGTGTACACTACTTTTCCATGTACCGA
ATGTGAGTCGCCCTCCTTTTGCAACAAGCAGCTCGAATGTTCTAGAAAAAGGTGGAAAATAGTATAAATA
CCGTTGAAAATAAATACCGAACAACATTTGCTCTAATTGTGAAATTAGAAATCTTCAAACTATAATCATC
TCACTGGATCCAAAAATGGCTAGCGCACAGCTGGAGAAGAAACTGCAGGCTCTGGAGAAGAAACTGGCAC
AGCTGGAGTGGAAAAACCAGGCACTGGAGAAGAAACTGGCACAGGGTGGAAGCGGTCCCCGGGATTGGCC
AAAGGACCCAAAGGTATGTTTCGAATGATACTAACATAACATAGAACATTTTCAGGAGGACCCTTGGAGG
GTACCAATGGAGAACACTGAAAACTCAGTGGATTCAAAATCCATTAAAAATTTGGAACCAAAGATCATAC
ATGGAAGCGAATCAATGGACTCTGGAATATCCCTGGACAACAGTTATAAAATGGATTATCCTGAGATGGG
TTTATGTATAATAATTAATAATAAGAATTTTCATAAAAGCACTGGAATGACATCTCGGTCTGGTACAGAT
GTCGATGCAGCAAACCTCAGGGAAACATTCAGAAACTTGAAATATGAAGTCAGGAATAAAAATGATCTTA
CACGTGAAGAAATTGTGGAATTGATGCGTGATGTTTCTAAAGAAGATCACAGCAAAAGGAGCAGTTTTGT
TTGTGTGCTTCTGAGCCATGGTGAAGAAGGAATAATTTTTGGAACAAATGGACCTGTTGACCTGAAAAAA
ATAACAAACTTTTTCAGAGGGGATCGTTGTAGAAGTCTAACTGGAAAACCCAAACTTTTCATTATTCAGG
CCTGCCGTGGTACAGAACTGGACTGTGGCATTGAGACAGACTGATCTAGAATTCCAACTGAGCGCCGGTC
GCTACCATTACCAACTTGTCTGGTGTCAAAAATAATAGGGGCCGCTGTCATCAGAGTAAGTTTAAACTGA
GTTCTACTAACTAACGAGTAATATTTAAATTTTCAGCATCTCGCGCCCGTGCCTCTGACTTCTAAGTCCA
ATTACTCTTCAACATCCCTACATGCTCTTTCTCCCTGTGCTCCCACCCCCTATTTTTGTTATTATCAAAA
AACTTCTCTTAATTTCTTTGTTTTTTAGCTTCTTTTAAGTCACCTCTAACAATGAAATTGTGTAGATTCA
AAAATAGAATTAATTCGTAATAAAAAGTCGAAAAAAATTGTGCTCCCTCCCCCCATTAATAATAATTCTA
TCCCAAAATCTACACAATGTTCTGTGTACACTTCTTATGTTTTTTACTTCTGATAAATTTTTTTGAAACA
TCATAGAAAAAACCGCACACAAAATACCTTATCATATGTTACGTTTCAGTTTATGACCGCAATTTTTATT
TCTTCGCACGTCTGGGCCTCTCATGACGTCAAATCATGCTCATCGTGAAAAAGTTTTGGAGTATTTTTGG
AATTTTTCAATCAAGTGAAAGTTTATGAAATTAATTTTCCTGCTTTTGCTTTTTGGGGTTTCCCCTATTG
TTTGTCAAGATTTCGAGGACGGCGTTTTTCTTGCTAAAATCACAAGTATTGATGAGCACGATGCAAGAAA
GATCGGAAGAAGGTTTGGGTTTGAGGCTCAGTGGAAGGTGAGTAGAAGTTGATAATTTGAAAGTGGAGTA
GTGTCTATGGGGTTTTTGCCTTAAATGACAGAATACATTCCCAATATACCAAACATAACTGTTTCCTACT
AGTCGGCCGTACGGGCCCTTTCGTCTCGCGCGTTTCGGTGATGACGGTGAAAACCTCTGACACATGCAGC
TCCCGGAGACGGTCACAGCTTGTCTGTAAGCGGATGCCGGGAGCAGACAAGCCCGTCAGGGCGCGTCAGC
GGGTGTTGGCGGGTGTCGGGGCTGGCTTAACTATGCGGCATCAGAGCAGATTGTACTGAGAGTGCACCAT
ATGCGGTGTGAAATACCGCACAGATGCGTAAGGAGAAAATACCGCATCAGGCGGCCTTAAGGGCCTCGTG
ATACGCCTATTTTTATAGGTTAATGTCATGATAATAATGGTTTCTTAGACGTCAGGTGGCACTTTTCGGG
GAAATGTGCGCGGAACCCCTATTTGTTTATTTTTCTAAATACATTCAAATATGTATCCGCTCATGAGACA
ATAACCCTGATAAATGCTTCAATAATATTGAAAAAGGAAGAGTATGAGTATTCAACATTTCCGTGTCGCC
CTTATTCCCTTTTTTGCGGCATTTTGCCTTCCTGTTTTTGCTCACCCAGAAACGCTGGTGAAAGTAAAAG
ATGCTGAAGATCAGTTGGGTGCACGAGTGGGTTACATCGAACTGGATCTCAACAGCGGTAAGATCCTTGA
GAGTTTTCGCCCCGAAGAACGTTTTCCAATGATGAGCACTTTTAAAGTTCTGCTATGTGGCGCGGTATTA
TCCCGTATTGACGCCGGGCAAGAGCAACTCGGTCGCCGCATACACTATTCTCAGAATGACTTGGTTGAGT
ACTCACCAGTCACAGAAAAGCATCTTACGGATGGCATGACAGTAAGAGAATTATGCAGTGCTGCCATAAC
CATGAGTGATAACACTGCGGCCAACTTACTTCTGACAACGATCGGAGGACCGAAGGAGCTAACCGCTTTT
TTGCACAACATGGGGGATCATGTAACTCGCCTTGATCGTTGGGAACCGGAGCTGAATGAAGCCATACCAA
ACGACGAGCGTGACACCACGATGCCTGTAGCAATGGCAACAACGTTGCGCAAACTATTAACTGGCGAACT
ACTTACTCTAGCTTCCCGGCAACAATTAATAGACTGGATGGAGGCGGATAAAGTTGCAGGACCACTTCTG
CGCTCGGCCCTTCCGGCTGGCTGGTTTATTGCTGATAAATCTGGAGCCGGTGAGCGTGGGTCTCGCGGTA
TCATTGCAGCACTGGGGCCAGATGGTAAGCCCTCCCGTATCGTAGTTATCTACACGACGGGGAGTCAGGC
AACTATGGATGAACGAAATAGACAGATCGCTGAGATAGGTGCCTCACTGATTAAGCATTGGTAACTGTCA
GACCAAGTTTACTCATATATACTTTAGATTGATTTAAAACTTCATTTTTAATTTAAAAGGATCTAGGTGA
AGATCCTTTTTGATAATCTCATGACCAAAATCCCTTAACGTGAGTTTTCGTTCCACTGAGCGTCAGACCC
CGTAGAAAAGATCAAAGGATCTTCTTGAGATCCTTTTTTTCTGCGCGTAATCTGCTGCTTGCAAACAAAA
AAACCACCGCTACCAGCGGTGGTTTGTTTGCCGGATCAAGAGCTACCAACTCTTTTTCCGAAGGTAACTG
GCTTCAGCAGAGCGCAGATACCAAATACTGTTCTTCTAGTGTAGCCGTAGTTAGGCCACCACTTCAAGAA
CTCTGTAGCACCGCCTACATACCTCGCTCTGCTAATCCTGTTACCAGTGGCTGCTGCCAGTGGCGATAAG
TCGTGTCTTACCGGGTTGGACTCAAGACGATAGTTACCGGATAAGGCGCAGCGGTCGGGCTGAACGGGGG
GTTCGTGCACACAGCCCAGCTTGGAGCGAACGACCTACACCGAACTGAGATACCTACAGCGTGAGCTATG
AGAAAGCGCCACGCTTCCCGAAGGGAGAAAGGCGGACAGGTATCCGGTAAGCGGCAGGGTCGGAACAGGA
GAGCGCACGAGGGAGCTTCCAGGGGGAAACGCCTGGTATCTTTATAGTCCTGTCGGGTTTCGCCACCTCT
GACTTGAGCGTCGATTTTTGTGATGCTCGTCAGGGGGGCGGAGCCTATGGAAAAACGCCAGCAACGCGGC
CTTTTTACGGTTCCTGGCCTTTTGCTGGCCTTTTGCTCACATGTTCTTTCCTGCGTTATCCCCTGATTCT
GTGGATAACCGTATTACCGCCTTTGAGTGAGCTGATACCGCTCGCCGCAGCCGAACGACCGAGCGCAGCG
AGTCAGTGAGCGAGGAAGCGGAAGAGCGCCCAATACGCAAACCGCCTCTCCCCGCGCGTTGGCCGATTCA
TTAATGCAGCTGGCACGACAGGTTTCCCGACTGGAAAGCGGGCAGTGAGCGCAACGCAATTAATGTGAGT
TAGCTCACTCATTAGGCACCCCAGGCTTTACACTTTATGCTTCCGGCTCGTATGTTGTGTGGAATTGTGA
GCGGATAACAATTTCACACAGGAAACAGCT
Features (pLannotate 1.2.2; 12 found; start..end, strand, type, name):
    135..169     -  misc_feature   MCS (fragment): pUC18/19 multiple cloning site
    777..1301    +  CDS            CASP3 (fragment): CASP3_HUMAN - Also known as CPP32. Experimental evidence at protein level: Swiss-Prot protein existence level 1. Involved in the activation cascade of caspases responsible for apoptosis execution (PubMed:7596430). At the onset of apoptosis it proteolytically cleaves poly(ADP-ribose) polymerase (PARP) at a '216- Asp-|-Gly-217' bond (PubMed:7774019). Cleaves and activates sterol regulatory element binding proteins (SREBPs) between the basic helix- loop-helix leucine zipper domain and the membrane attachment domain. Cleaves and activates caspase-6, -7 and -9 (PubMed:7596430). Involved in the clea
   1915..2067    +  CDS            aex-5 (fragment): AEX5_CAEEL - Also known as kpc-3 From Caenorhabditis elegans.
   2195..2230    +  CDS            rop (fragment): Rop protein, which maintains plasmids at low copy number; rop
   2332..2431    +  misc_feature   bom (fragment): basis of mobility region from pBR322
   2529..2633    +  promoter       AmpR promoter: bla
   2634..3494    +  CDS            AmpR: β-lactamase; bla; confers resistance to ampicillin, carbenicillin, and related antibiotics
   3665..4253    +  rep_origin     ori: high-copy-number ColE1/pMB1/pBR322/pUC origin of replication
   4436..4528    +  CDS            lacI (fragment): lac repressor; lacI; The lac repressor binds to the lac operator to inhibit transcription in E. coli. This inhibition can be relieved by adding lactose or isopropyl-β-D-thiogalactopyranoside (IPTG).
   4541..4562    +  protein_bind   CAP binding site: CAP binding activates transcription in the presence of cAMP. E. coli catabolite activator protein
   4577..4607    +  promoter       lac promoter: promoter for the E. coli lac operon
   4615..4631    +  protein_bind   lac operator: The lac repressor binds to the lac operator to inhibit transcription in E. coli. This inhibition can be relieved by adding lactose or isopropyl-β-D-thiogalactopyranoside (IPTG). lac repressor encoded by lacI
