[The description below was written by a language model from this plasmid's Addgene catalogue record and pLannotate feature annotations shown in this document.]
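Description:
Phsp-16 cz::caspase-3 (p17) [TU#823] is a Caenorhabditis elegans expression plasmid built on the Fire lab vector pPD49.78. It is propagated in E. coli through a high-copy ColE1/pUC-type origin and selected with ampicillin via the β-lactamase gene and its native promoter. The annotated feature table of the roughly 4.65 kb sequence also picks up typical cloning-vector remnants (fragments of rop, bom, lacI and a pUC polylinker, plus the lac promoter/operator and CAP site), which are backbone carry-over rather than functional parts of the worm cassette. A short match to C. elegans aex-5 downstream of the insert probably reflects worm genomic sequence carried in the backbone, though the record does not explain it.

The payload is a 743 bp insert, cloned between BamHI and (tentatively) EcoRI, encoding the p17 large subunit of human caspase-3 (CASP3) fused to CZ, an antiparallel leucine-zipper domain. The annotation detects the CASP3 fragment but not the zipper or the promoter. The plasmid name indicates that expression is driven by an hsp-16 heat-shock promoter, which is not annotated in the feature table.

According to the associated publication on targeted cell killing by reconstituted caspases, the construct is one half of a split-caspase system. The p17 subunit alone should be inactive. Presumably, when a partner construct supplies the complementary caspase subunit fused to a matching zipper in the same cell, zipper pairing brings the subunits together, restoring caspase activity and triggering cell death. Placing the two halves under different promoters would restrict killing to cells where both are expressed, and a heat-shock promoter would add temporal control.
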