Addgene plasmid #16086: Phsp-16 cz::caspase-3 (p17) [TU#823]
Depositing lab: Martin Chalfie. Depositing organization: Columbia University. Publication: Targeted cell killing by reconstituted caspases. Chelur DS, Chalfie M. Proc Natl Acad Sci U S A. 2007 Feb 13. 104(7):2283-8. 10.1073/pnas.0610877104 PubMed 17283333.
Backbone
  Vector backbone: pPD49.78
  Backbone manufacturer: Andrew Fire Lab
  Backbone size w/o insert (bp): 3914
  Vector type: Worm Expression
Growth in bacteria
  Bacterial resistance: Ampicillin, 100 μg/mL
  Growth temperature: 37°C
  Growth strain: DH5alpha
  Copy number: Unknown
Gene/Insert
  Gene/Insert name: cz :: caspase-3 (p17) (alt name: caspase-3)
  Species: H. sapiens (human)
  Insert size (bp): 743
  Entrez Gene: CASP3 (a.k.a. CPP32, CPP32B, SCA-1)
  Cloning method: Restriction Enzyme; 5′ cloning site BamHI (not destroyed); 3′ cloning site EcoRI ? (not destroyed)
  Sequencing primers: 5′ n/a
Resource information
  A portion of this plasmid was derived from a plasmid made by: caspase-3 from MGC full length cDNA clone ID 4419175.
Terms and licenses: Academic/Nonprofit Terms; Industry Terms: Not Available to Industry
Depositor comments: caspase-3 (p17) fused to the antiparallel leucine-zipper domain CZ (AQLEKKLQALEKKLAQLEWKNQALEKKLAQ).
How to cite: Phsp-16 cz::caspase-3 (p17) [TU#823] was a gift from Martin Chalfie (Addgene plasmid # 16086 ; http://n2t.net/addgene:16086 ; RRID:Addgene_16086)
