>Addgene plasmid #16086 | Phsp-16 cz::caspase-3 (p17) [TU#823] | addgene partial sequence | sequence record 22447 | 16086 with M13R
TGCACTAGCCCCGAGCGTGCTGGCTTCCTCTGAGCCCTCTTTCCTTATATACGCGCAGTCTGCTTCCTTA
CAGAATGTTCTAGAAGGTCCTAGATGCAGTCGTTTGAAAAGACTGCCCGGTGGGTGCGAAGATACGCACA
CGGAAAATGTATCCGGGTCTCTTTACTGTGTACACTACTTTTCCCTGTACCGAATGTGAGTCGCCCTCCT
TTTGCTACAGGCAGCTCGAATGTTCTATAAATCGGTGGAAAACAGTATAAATACCGTTGAAAATAAATAC
CGATACAACATTTGCTCTAGTTGTCACATTATACATCTTCAAGCTATACATCATCTCACTGGATCCAGAA
ATGGCTAGCGCACA
